>Addgene plasmid #188581 | E326K GBA pcDNA3.1 | addgene full sequence | sequence record 372744 | Addgene NGS Result
GACGGATCGGGAGATCTCCCGATCCCCTATGGTGCACTCTCAGTACAATCTGCTCTGATGCCGCATAGTT
AAGCCAGTATCTGCTCCCTGCTTGTGTGTTGGAGGTCGCTGAGTAGTGCGCGAGCAAAATTTAAGCTACA
ACAAGGCAAGGCTTGACCGACAATTGCATGAAGAATCTGCTTAGGGTTAGGCGTTTTGCGCTGCTTCGCG
ATGTACGGGCCAGATATACGCGTTGACATTGATTATTGACTAGTTATTAATAGTAATCAATTACGGGGTC
ATTAGTTCATAGCCCATATATGGAGTTCCGCGTTACATAACTTACGGTAAATGGCCCGCCTGGCTGACCG
CCCAACGACCCCCGCCCATTGACGTCAATAATGACGTATGTTCCCATAGTAACGCCAATAGGGACTTTCC
ATTGACGTCAATGGGTGGAGTATTTACGGTAAACTGCCCACTTGGCAGTACATCAAGTGTATCATATGCC
AAGTACGCCCCCTATTGACGTCAATGACGGTAAATGGCCCGCCTGGCATTATGCCCAGTACATGACCTTA
TGGGACTTTCCTACTTGGCAGTACATCTACGTATTAGTCATCGCTATTACCATGGTGATGCGGTTTTGGC
AGTACATCAATGGGCGTGGATAGCGGTTTGACTCACGGGGATTTCCAAGTCTCCACCCCATTGACGTCAA
TGGGAGTTTGTTTTGGCACCAAAATCAACGGGACTTTCCAAAATGTCGTAACAACTCCGCCCCATTGACG
CAAATGGGCGGTAGGCGTGTACGGTGGGAGGTCTATATAAGCAGAGCTCTCTGGCTAACTAGAGAACCCA
CTGCTTACTGGCTTATCGAAATTAATACGACTCACTATAGGGAGACCCAAGCTGGCTAGCGTTTAAACTT
AAGCTTGGTACCGAGCTCGGATCCACTAGTCCAGTGTGGTGGAATTCTGCAGATATCCAGCACAGTGGCG
GCCGCGAGGGGATGGAGTTTTCAAGTCCTTCCAGAGAGGAATGTCCCAAGCCTTTGAGTAGGGTAAGCAT
CATGGCTGGCAGCCTCACAGGATTGCTTCTACTTCAGGCAGTGTCGTGGGCATCAGGTGCCCGCCCCTGC
ATCCCTAAAAGCTTCGGCTACAGCTCGGTGGTGTGTGTCTGCAATGCCACATACTGTGACTCCTTTGACC
CCCCGACCTTTCCTGCCCTTGGTACCTTCAGCCGCTATGAGAGTACACGCAGTGGGCGACGGATGGAGCT
GAGTATGGGGCCCATCCAGGCTAATCACACGGGCACAGGCCTGCTACTGACCCTGCAGCCAGAACAGAAG
TTCCAGAAAGTGAAGGGATTTGGAGGGGCCATGACAGATGCTGCTGCTCTCAACATCCTTGCCCTGTCAC
CCCCTGCCCAAAATTTGCTACTTAAATCGTACTTCTCTGAAGAAGGAATCGGATATAACATCATCCGGGT
ACCCATGGCCAGCTGTGACTTCTCCATCCGCACCTACACCTATGCAGACACCCCTGATGATTTCCAGTTG
CACAACTTCAGCCTCCCAGAGGAAGATACCAAGCTCAAGATACCCCTGATTCACCGAGCCCTGCAGTTGG
CCCAGCGTCCCGTTTCACTCCTTGCCAGCCCCTGGACATCACCCACTTGGCTCAAGACCAATGGAGCGGT
GAATGGGAAGGGGTCACTCAAGGGACAGCCCGGAGACATCTACCACCAGACCTGGGCCAGATACTTTGTG
AAGTTCCTGGATGCCTATGCTGAGCACAAGTTACAGTTCTGGGCAGTGACAGCTGAAAATGAGCCTTCTG
CTGGGCTGTTGAGTGGATACCCCTTCCAGTGCCTGGGCTTCACCCCTGAACATCAGCGAGACTTCATTGC
CCGTGACCTAGGTCCTACCCTCGCCAACAGTACTCACCACAATGTCCGCCTACTCATGCTGGATGACCAA
CGCTTGCTGCTGCCCCACTGGGCAAAGGTGGTACTGACAGACCCAGAAGCAGCTAAATATGTTCATGGCA
TTGCTGTACATTGGTACCTGGACTTTCTGGCTCCAGCCAAAGCCACCCTAGGGAAGACACACCGCCTGTT
CCCCAACACCATGCTCTTTGCCTCAGAGGCCTGTGTGGGCTCCAAGTTCTGGGAGCAGAGTGTGCGGCTA
GGCTCCTGGGATCGAGGGATGCAGTACAGCCACAGCATCATCACGAACCTCCTGTACCATGTGGTCGGCT
GGACCGACTGGAACCTTGCCCTGAACCCCGAAGGAGGACCCAATTGGGTGCGTAACTTTGTCGACAGTCC
CATCATTGTAGACATCACCAAGGACACGTTTTACAAACAGCCCATGTTCTACCACCTTGGCCACTTCAGC
AAGTTCATTCCTGAGGGCTCCCAGAGAGTGGGGCTGGTTGCCAGTCAGAAGAACGACCTGGACGCAGTGG
CACTGATGCATCCCGATGGCTCTGCTGTTGTGGTCGTGCTAAACCGCTCCTCTAAGGATGTGCCTCTTAC
CATCAAGGATCCTGCTGTGGGCTTCCTGGAGACAATCTCACCTGGCTACTCCATTCACACCTACCTGTGG
CGTCGCCAGTGATCTAGAGGGCCCGTTTAAACCCGCTGATCAGCCTCGACTGTGCCTTCTAGTTGCCAGC
CATCTGTTGTTTGCCCCTCCCCCGTGCCTTCCTTGACCCTGGAAGGTGCCACTCCCACTGTCCTTTCCTA
ATAAAATGAGGAAATTGCATCGCATTGTCTGAGTAGGTGTCATTCTATTCTGGGGGGTGGGGTGGGGCAG
GACAGCAAGGGGGAGGATTGGGAAGACAATAGCAGGCATGCTGGGGATGCGGTGGGCTCTATGGCTTCTG
AGGCGGAAAGAACCAGCTGGGGCTCTAGGGGGTATCCCC
[124 nt withheld, positions 2910-3033]
C
[91 nt withheld, positions 3035-3125]
A
[49 nt withheld, positions 3127-3175]
CCTTTGACGTTGGAGTCCACGTTCTTT
[37 nt withheld, positions 3203-3239]
ACCCTATCTCGGTCTATTCTTTTGATTTATAAGGGATTTTGCCGATTTCGGCCTATTGGTTAAAAAATGA
GCTGATTTAACAAAAATTTAACGCGAATTAATTCTGTGGAATGTGTGTCAGTTAGGGTGTGGAAAGTCCC
CAGGCTCCCCAGCAGGCAGAAGTATGCAAAGCATGCATCTCAATTAGTCAGCAACCAGGTGTGGAAAGTC
CCCAGGCTCCCCAGCAGGCAGAAGTATGCAAAGCATGCATCTCAATTAGTCAGCAACCATAGTCCCGCCC
CTAACTCCGCCCATCCCGCCCCTAACTCCGCCCAGTTCCGCCCATTCTCCGCCCCATGGCTGACTAATTT
TTTTTATTTATGCAGAGGCCGAGGCCGCCTCTGCCTCTGAGCTATTCCAGAAGTAGTGAGGAGGCTTTTT
TGGAGGCCTAGGCTTTTGCAAAAAGCTCCCGGGAGCTTGTATATCCATTTTCGGATCTGATCAAGAGACA
GGATGAGGATCGTTTCGCATGATTGAACAAGATGGATTGCACGCAGGTTCTCCGGCCGCTTGGGTGGAGA
GGCTATTCGGCTATGACTGGGCACAACAGACAATCGGCTGCTCTGATGCCGCCGTGTTCCGGCTGTCAGC
GCAGGGGCGCCCGGTTCTTTTTGTCAAGACCGACCTGTCCGGTGCCCTGAATGAACTGCAGGACGAGGCA
GCGCGGCTATCGTGGCTGGCCACGACGGGCGTTCCTTGCGCAGCTGTGCTCGACGTTGTCACTGAAGCGG
GAAGGGACTGGCTGCTATTGGGCGAAGTGCCGGGGCAGGATCTCCTGTCATCTCACCTTGCTCCTGCCGA
GAAAGTATCCATCATGGCTGATGCAATGCGGCGGCTGCATACGCTTGATCCGGCTACCTGCCCATTCGAC
CACCAAGCGAAACATCGCATCGAGCGAGCACGTACTCGGATGGAAGCCGGTCTTGTCGATCAGGATGATC
TGGACGAAGAGCATCAGGGGCTCGCGCCAGCCGAACTGTTCGCCAGGCTCAAGGCGCGCATGCCCGACGG
CGAGGATCTCGTCGTGACCCATGGCGATGCCTGCTTGCCGAATATCATGGTGGAAAATGGCCGCTTTTCT
GGATTCATCGACTGTGGCCGGCTGGGTGTGGCGGACCGCTATCAGGACATAGCGTTGGCTACCCGTGATA
TTGCTGAAGAGCTTGGCGGCGAATGGGCTGACCGCTTCCTCGTGCTTTACGGTATCGCCGCTCCCGATTC
GCAGCGCATCGCCTTCTATCGCCTTCTTGACGAGTTCTTCTGAGCGGGACTCTGGGGTTCGAAATGACCG
ACCAAGCGACGCCCAACCTGCCATCACGAGATTTCGATTCCACCGCCGCCTTCTATGAAAGGTTGGGCTT
CGGAATCGTTTTCCGGGACGCCGGCTGGATGATCCTCCAGCGCGGGGATCTCATGCTGGAGTTCTTCGCC
CACCCCAACTTGTTTATTGCAGCTTATAATGGTTACAAATAAAGCAATAGCATCACAAATTTCACAAATA
AAGCATTTTTTTCACTGCATTCTAGTTGTGGTTTGTCCAAACTCATCAATGTATCTTATCATGTCTGTAT
ACCGTCGACCTCTAGCTAGAGCTTGGCGTAATCATGGTCATAGCTGTTTCCTGTGTGAAATTGTTATCCG
CTCACAATTCCACACAACATACGAGCCGGAAGCATAAAGTGTAAAGCCTGGGGTGCCTAATGAGTGAGCT
AACTCACATTAATTGCGTTGCGCTCACTGCCCGCTTTCCAGTCGGGAAACCTGTCGTGCCAGCTGCATTA
ATGAATCGGCCAACGCGCGGGGAGAGGCGGTTTGCGTATTGGGCGCTCTTCCGCTTCCTCGCTCACTGAC
TCGCTGCGCTCGGTCGTTCGGCTGCGGCGAGCGGTATCAGCTCACTCAAAGGCGGTAATACGGTTATCCA
CAGAATCAGGGGATAACGCAGGAAAGAACATGTGAGCAAAAGGCCAGCAAAAGGCCAGGAACCGTAAAAA
GGCCGCGTTGCTGGCGTTTTTCCATAGGCTCCGCCCCCCTGACGAGCATCACAAAAATCGACGCTCAAGT
CAGAGGTGGCGAAACCCGACAGGACTATAAAGATACCAGGCGTTTCCCCCTGGAAGCTCCCTCGTGCGCT
CTCCTGTTCCGACCCTGCCGCTTACCGGATACCTGTCCGCCTTTCTCCCTTCGGGAAGCGTGGCGCTTTC
TCATAGCTCACGCTGTAGGTATCTCAGTTCGGTGTAGGTCGTTCGCTCCAAGCTGGGCTGTGTGCACGAA
CCCCCCGTTCAGCCCGACCGCTGCGCCTTATCCGGTAACTATCGTCTTGAGTCCAACCCGGTAAGACACG
ACTTATCGCCACTGGCAGCAGCCACTGGTAACAGGATTAGCAGAGCGAGGTATGTAGGCGGTGCTACAGA
GTTCTTGAAGTGGTGGCCTAACTACGGCTACACTAGAAGAACAGTATTTGGTATCTGCGCTCTGCTGAAG
CCAGTTACCTTCGGAAAAAGAGTTGGTAGCTCTTGATCCGGCAAACAAACCACCGCTGGTAGCGGTGGTT
TTTTTGTTTGCAAGCAGCAGATTACGCGCAGAAAAAAAGGATCTCAAGAAGATCCTTTGATCTTTTCTAC
GGGGTCTGACGCTCAGTGGAACGAAAACTCACGTTAAGGGATTTTGGTCATGAGATTATCAAAAAGGATC
TTCACCTAGATCCTTTTAAATTAAAAATGAAGTTTTAAATCAATCTAAAGTATATATGAGTAAACTTGGT
CTGACAGTTACCAATGCTTAATCAGTGAGGCACCTATCTCAGCGATCTGTCTATTTCGTTCATCCATAGT
TGCCTGACTCCCCGTCGTGTAGATAACTACGATACGGGAGGGCTTACCATCTGGCCCCAGTGCTGCAATG
ATACCGCGAGACCCACGCTCACCGGCTCCAGATTTATCAGCAATAAACCAGCCAGCCGGAAGGGCCGAGC
GCAGAAGTGGTCCTGCAACTTTATCCGCCTCCATCCAGTCTATTAATTGTTGCCGGGAAGCTAGAGTAAG
TAGTTCGCCAGTTAATAGTTTGCGCAACGTTGTTGCCATTGCTACAGGCATCGTGGTGTCACGCTCGTCG
TTTGGTATGGCTTCATTCAGCTCCGGTTCCCAACGATCAAGGCGAGTTACATGATCCCCCATGTTGTGCA
AAAAAGCGGTTAGCTCCTTCGGTCCTCCGATCGTTGTCAGAAGTAAGTTGGCCGCAGTGTTATCACTCAT
GGTTATGGCAGCACTGCATAATTCTCTTACTGTCATGCCATCCGTAAGATGCTTTTCTGTGACTGGTGAG
TACTCAACCAAGTCATTCTGAGAATAGTGTATGCGGCGACCGAGTTGCTCTTGCCCGGCGTCAATACGGG
ATAATACCGCGCCACATAGCAGAACTTTAAAAGTGCTCATCATTGGAAAACGTTCTTCGGGGCGAAAACT
CTCAAGGATCTTACCGCTGTTGAGATCCAGTTCGATGTAACCCACTCGTGCACCCAACTGATCTTCAGCA
TCTTTTACTTTCACCAGCGTTTCTGGGTGAGCAAAAACAGGAAGGCAAAATGCCGCAAAAAAGGGAATAA
GGGCGACACGGAAATGTTGAATACTCATACTCTTCCTTTTTCAATATTATTGAAGCATTTATCAGGGTTA
TTGTCTCATGAGCGGATACATATTTGAATGTATTTAGAAAAATAAACAAATAGGGGTTCCGCGCACATTT
CCCCGAAAAGTGCCACCTGACGTC
Features (pLannotate 1.2.2; 20 found; start..end, strand, type, name):
     28..80      -  misc_feature   bom (fragment): basis of mobility region from pBR322
    235..614     +  enhancer       CMV enhancer: human cytomegalovirus immediate early enhancer
    615..818     +  promoter       CMV promoter: human cytomegalovirus (CMV) immediate early promoter
    814..847     +  LTR            5' LTR (truncated) (fragment): truncated 5' long terminal repeat (LTR) from HIV-1
    863..881     +  promoter       T7 promoter: promoter for bacteriophage T7 RNA polymerase
    992..2599    +  CDS            GBA: GLCM_HUMAN - Also known as GC, GLUC. Experimental evidence at protein level: Swiss-Prot protein existence level 1. Glucosylceramidase that catalyzes, within the lysosomal compartment, the hydrolysis of glucosylceramide/GlcCer into free ceramide and glucose (PubMed:9201993, PubMed:24211208, PubMed:15916907). Thereby, plays a central role in the degradation of complex lipids and the turnover of cellular membranes (PubMed:27378698). Through the production of ceramides, participates in the PKC-activated salvage pathway of ceramide formation (PubMed:19279011). Also plays a role in cholesterol metab
   2640..2864    +  polyA_signal   bGH poly(A) signal: bovine growth hormone polyadenylation signal
   2868..2889    +  promoter       SV40 promoter (fragment): SV40 enhancer and early promoter
   2910..3338    +  rep_origin     f1 ori (sequence partly withheld): f1 bacteriophage origin of replication; arrow indicates direction of (+) strand synthesis
   3352..3681    +  promoter       SV40 promoter: SV40 enhancer and early promoter
   3748..4539    +  CDS            neo: KKA2_KLEPN - Also known as kan, nptII. Experimental evidence at protein level: Swiss-Prot protein existence level 1. Resistance to kanamycin, neomycin, paromomycin, ribostamycin, butirosin and gentamicin B. From Klebsiella pneumoniae.
   4563..4721    +  CDS            ble (fragment): BLE_KLEPN - Experimental evidence at protein level: Swiss-Prot protein existence level 1. Binding protein with a strong affinity to the bleomycin family of antibiotics. Binds to CL990; an antimitotic-antibiotic compound. From Klebsiella pneumoniae.
   4716..4837    +  polyA_signal   SV40 poly(A) signal: SV40 polyadenylation signal
   4910..4926    -  protein_bind   lac operator: The lac repressor binds to the lac operator to inhibit transcription in E. coli. This inhibition can be relieved by adding lactose or isopropyl-β-D-thiogalactopyranoside (IPTG). lac repressor encoded by lacI
   4934..4964    -  promoter       lac promoter: promoter for the E. coli lac operon
   4979..5000    -  protein_bind   CAP binding site: CAP binding activates transcription in the presence of cAMP. E. coli catabolite activator protein
   5013..5105    -  CDS            lacI (fragment): lac repressor; lacI; The lac repressor binds to the lac operator to inhibit transcription in E. coli. This inhibition can be relieved by adding lactose or isopropyl-β-D-thiogalactopyranoside (IPTG).
   5288..5876    -  rep_origin     ori: high-copy-number ColE1/pMB1/pBR322/pUC origin of replication
   6047..6907    -  CDS            AmpR: β-lactamase; bla; confers resistance to ampicillin, carbenicillin, and related antibiotics
   6908..7012    -  promoter       AmpR promoter: bla
