[The description below was written by a language model from this plasmid's Addgene catalogue record and pLannotate feature annotations shown in this document.]
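Description:
E326K GBA pcDNA3.1 is a mammalian expression plasmid built on the commercial pcDNA3.1(+) backbone and carrying the human GBA (GBA1) coding sequence with the E326K substitution. GBA encodes lysosomal glucosylceramidase, the enzyme that hydrolyses glucosylceramide to ceramide and glucose. The roughly 1.75 kb insert was placed between the NotI and XbaI sites of the polylinker and supplies its own start and stop codons, so the record indicates no vector-encoded tag or fusion partner. In the 7,043 nt sequenced plasmid the open reading frame sits downstream of the human cytomegalovirus immediate-early enhancer and promoter and is followed by the bovine growth hormone polyadenylation signal, giving strong constitutive transcription in transfected mammalian cells. A T7 promoter lies between the CMV promoter and the insert and can serve for in vitro transcription or as a sequencing primer site.

A second cassette, in which the SV40 enhancer/early promoter drives the neomycin phosphotransferase gene ahead of an SV40 poly(A) signal, allows G418 selection of stable lines. In E. coli the plasmid is maintained at high copy from a ColE1/pUC-type origin and selected through the β-lactamase (ampicillin resistance) gene; an f1 origin is also present. The automated annotation additionally flags short fragments (truncated HIV-1 LTR, ble, lacI, bom, a lac promoter/operator region), which appear to be backbone remnants or partial matches rather than functional parts of the design. The stated purpose is ectopic expression of the E326K variant, and the associated study examined this variant in relation to alpha-synuclein aggregation and lipid droplet accumulation in human cell lines.
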