Addgene plasmid #188581: E326K GBA pcDNA3.1
Purpose: Ectopic expression E326K GBA
Depositing lab: Anthony Schapira. Depositing organization: University College London. Publication: The GBA variant E326K is associated with alpha-synuclein aggregation and lipid droplet accumulation in human cell lines. Smith LJ, Bolsinger MM, Chau KY, Gegg ME, Schapira AHV. Hum Mol Genet. 2022 Sep 20:ddac233. doi: 10.1093/hmg/ddac233. PubMed 36130205.
Backbone
  Vector backbone: pcDNA 3.1 (+)
  Backbone manufacturer: ThermoFisher
  Vector type: Mammalian Expression
  Selectable markers: Neomycin (select with G418)
Growth in bacteria
  Bacterial resistance: Ampicillin, 100 μg/mL
  Growth temperature: 37°C
  Growth strain: DH5alpha
  Copy number: High Copy
Gene/Insert
  Gene/Insert name: GBA
  Species: H. sapiens (human)
  Insert size (bp): 1750
  Mutation: E326K
  Entrez Gene: GBA1 (a.k.a. GBA, GCB, GLUC)
  Promoter: CMV
  Cloning method: Restriction Enzyme; 5′ cloning site NotI (5', carrying its own ATG) (unknown if destroyed); 3′ cloning site XbaI (3', carrying its own TGA) (unknown if destroyed)
Terms and licenses: Academic/Nonprofit Terms; Industry Terms: Not Available to Industry
How to cite: E326K GBA pcDNA3.1 was a gift from Anthony Schapira (Addgene plasmid # 188581 ; http://n2t.net/addgene:188581 ; RRID:Addgene_188581)
